Addgene plasmid #200347: pSAH73 - [ASKp | wrmScarlet | tbb-2 UTR]
Purpose: mScarlet BioPart for ASK neurons. (1) Mark neurons or (2) cell-specific expression of transgenes (N or C-terminal fusions, or untagged). Compatible with single-copy insertion (MosTI) or arrays.
Depositing lab: Christian Froekjaer-Jensen. Depositing organization: King Abdullah University of Science and Technology (KAUST).
Backbone
  Vector backbone: Twist Amp High
  Backbone manufacturer: Twist Biosciences
  Vector type: Worm Expression
Growth in bacteria
  Bacterial resistance: Ampicillin, 100 μg/mL
  Growth temperature: 37°C
  Growth strain: DH5alpha
  Copy number: High Copy
Gene/Insert
  Gene/Insert name: [ASKp | wrmScarlet | tbb-2 UTR]
  Species: C. elegans (nematode)
  Promoter: WBGene00005033, sra-7
  Cloning method: Restriction Enzyme; 5′ cloning site Unknown (unknown if destroyed)
Terms and licenses: Academic/Nonprofit Terms; Industry Terms: Not Available to Industry
Depositor comments: See www.wormbuilder.org/BioParts for more information.
How to cite: pSAH73 - [ASKp | wrmScarlet | tbb-2 UTR] was a gift from Christian Froekjaer-Jensen (Addgene plasmid # 200347 ; http://n2t.net/addgene:200347 ; RRID:Addgene_200347)
