[The description below was written by a language model from this plasmid's Addgene catalogue record and pLannotate feature annotations shown in this document.]
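Description:
pSAH73 is a C. elegans expression plasmid built in the Twist Amp High cloning backbone. It is one of a set of modular "BioParts" for neuron-specific transgene expression. It is propagated in E. coli as a high-copy plasmid through a ColE1/pUC-type origin and selected with ampicillin via the β-lactamase gene and its native promoter.

The payload is a three-part cassette. A promoter taken from the sra-7 gene directs expression in the ASK sensory neurons. It is followed by the worm-optimised red fluorescent protein wrmScarlet and then the tbb-2 (β-tubulin) 3′ UTR/terminator. The promoter itself is not annotated in the feature table, but presumably lies upstream of the fluorophore. The mScarlet coding sequence is detected as two fragments separated by a short gap. This would fit an intron interrupting the open reading frame, as is common in worm transgenes, though the record does not say so.

The annotation also picks up a partial unc-119 coding segment and a loxP site upstream of the cassette. A partial unc-119 sequence of this kind may relate to the stated compatibility with MosTI single-copy insertion, but the record does not explain how either element is used. A residual attB1-like site and a short lacZα fragment are also annotated and appear to be backbone remnants.

According to the record, the plasmid can be used directly to mark ASK neurons with red fluorescence. It can also serve as a scaffold for ASK-specific expression of other transgenes, as N- or C-terminal fusions to wrmScarlet or untagged. Delivery can be by single-copy MosTI integration or by extrachromosomal arrays.
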