Features (pLannotate 1.2.2; 10 found; start..end, strand, type, name):
    445..846     +  CDS            mScarlet (fragment): mScarlet is a basic (constitutively fluorescent) red fluorescent protein published in 2016, derived from synthetic construct. It has moderate acid sensitivity.
    900..1322    +  CDS            mScarlet (fragment): mScarlet is a basic (constitutively fluorescent) red fluorescent protein published in 2016, derived from synthetic construct. It has moderate acid sensitivity.
   1345..1514    +  terminator     tbb-2 terminator (fragment): tbb-2; transcription terminator for the C. elegans tubulin beta-2 gene
   2063..2651    -  rep_origin     ori: high-copy-number ColE1/pMB1/pBR322/pUC origin of replication
   2768..2792    -  protein_bind   attB1: mutant version of attB; recombination site for the Gateway® BP reaction BP Clonase™
   2892..3752    -  CDS            AmpR: β-lactamase; bla; confers resistance to ampicillin, carbenicillin, and related antibiotics
   3753..3857    -  promoter       AmpR promoter: bla
   3944..3987    -  CDS            lacZα (fragment): LacZα fragment of β-galactosidase; lacZ fragment
   4042..4494    +  CDS            unc-119 (fragment): UN119_CAEEL - Experimental evidence at protein level: Swiss-Prot protein existence level 1. Myristoyl-binding protein that acts as a cargo adapter: specifically binds the myristoyl moiety of a subset of N-terminally myristoylated proteins and is required for their localization. Plays a key role in ciliary membrane localization of proteins. Required for the establishment or function of the nervous system. From Caenorhabditis elegans.
   4611..4644    +  protein_bind   loxP: Cre-mediated recombination occurs in the 8-bp core sequence (GCATACAT). Cre recombinase
>Addgene plasmid #200347 | pSAH73 - [ASKp | wrmScarlet | tbb-2 UTR] | addgene full sequence | sequence record 396802 | Addgene NGS Result
ATATCAAAAATGATTACGCCAAGCTGTAAGTTTAAACATGATCTTACTAACTAACTATTCTCATTTAAAT
TTTCAGAGCTTAAAAATGGCTGAAATCACTCACAACGATGGATACGCTAATGCCAAATGAAATGTCGGAA
AAGAAAATCATTCGAATCAAATGCACCAGGAAAAATTAAGTTTTAGAAGTGTTTAAGGTACTTTTTCTAT
AATTATTTATTATAAAAGATATAGTCTTCCCTTGTCATGACATGTGGTTAATTCTATGAAAGTTTGATAG
AATTATGATATTCACATAAAACAAGGTTGTGATGTCTGGTGTTTCACAGTCCGTTGACTTTTGATGCAAT
TCTTGGTAGACATCCTCCGACTATGTTTTAGATGTCATTTTCAAGTTTTGCAGTTTCTCGAAATATTAGA
AAAAAGAGACCAAAAATGGGGCCCGTTTCAAAGGGAGAGGCCGTTATAAAAGAATTTATGCGTTTCAAGG
TCCACATGGAGGGATCCATGAACGGACACGAGTTCGAGATCGAGGGAGAGGGAGAGGGACGTCCATACGA
GGGAACCCAAACCGCCAAGGTGAGTTTTATTATCGATTTTCGGGATTTTCTACTTGTAATTACCTTTTGT
TTTTAATAAGTTGCTTTTTTCCAGCTCAAGGTCACCAAGGGAGGACCACTCCCATTCTCCTGGGACATCC
TCTCCCCACAATTCATGTACGGATCCCGTGCCTTCACCAAGCACCCAGCCGACATCCCAGACTACTACAA
GCAATCCTTCCCAGAGGGATTCAAGTGGGAGCGTGTCATGAACTTCGAGGACGGAGGAGCCGTCACCGTC
ACCCAAGGTAGGTTTTCAGTTTCAATTTTTGTTGCAACTACCTCAACTCTATGTTTTCAGACACCTCCCT
CGAGGACGGAACCCTCATCTACAAGGTCAAGCTCCGTGGAACCAACTTCCCACCAGACGGACCAGTCATG
CAAAAGAAGACCATGGGATGGGAGGCCTCCACCGAGCGACTCTACCCAGAGGACGGAGTCCTCAAGGGAG
ACATCAAGGTAAATTTTTCAAGCTTCTAAATTCCAAAATAAACCATTTTAATTTCTTAATTCCAGATGGC
CCTCCGGCTCAAGGACGGAGGACGTTACCTCGCCGACTTCAAGACCACCTACAAGGCCAAGAAGCCAGTC
CAAATGCCAGGAGCCTACAACGTCGACCGTAAGCTCGACATCACCTCCCACAACGAGGACTACACCGTCG
TCGAGCAATACGAGCGTTCCGAGGGACGTCACTCCACCGGAGGAATGGACGAGCTCTACAAGCCCGGGTG
ATGGTCTCTGAGCTATGCAAAATCCTTTCAAGCATTCCCTTCTTCTCTATCACTCTTCTTTCTTTTTGTC
AAAAAATTCTCTCGCTAATTTATTTGCTTTTTTAATGTTATTATTTTATGACTTTTTATAGTCACTGAAA
AGTTTGCATCTGAGTGAAGTGAATGCTATCAAAATGTGATTCTGATATCCAGGAAACGGAGAATCTGTGC
GGCAATGTCTTATCATTTGAAACGCGCCGTATCGATGCTGACATCATGCGGCTCCCGTGTTAGTCGAGAA
GATGGGTACGGGCCTTTATTCATCCAACACTCTACGGCTTCTTCAAGAGCTAGTAGGGCACCCTGTAGTT
GGAAAGGGATTATTTCGTATGGCGAGCCCATACCGTCTTTCTTGCGGAAGCTTAACACGATAGGAAGTTG
GATAGTTTCGAACGATGGTTCCATACGGAACGCTGTCTCAAGGATGAGTCTGACGGAGTGTAACTCGAAG
GCTAGGTGGAGGCTCAGTGATGATAAGTCTGCGATGGTGGATGCATGTGTCATGGTCATAGCTGTTTCCT
GTGTGAAATTGTTATCCGCTCAGAGGGCACAATCCTATTCCGCGCTATCCGACAATCTCCAAGACATTAG
GTGGAGTTCAGTTCGGCGTATGGCATATGTCGCTGGAAAGAACATGTGAGCAAAAGGCCAGCAAAAGGCC
AGGAACCGTAAAAAGGCCGCGTTGCTGGCGTTTTTCCATAGGCTCCGCCCCCCTGACGAGCATCACAAAA
ATCGACGCTCAAGTCAGAGGTGGCGAAACCCGACAGGACTATAAAGATACCAGGCGTTTCCCCCTGGAAG
CTCCCTCGTGCGCTCTCCTGTTCCGACCCTGCCGCTTACCGGATACCTGTCCGCCTTTCTCCCTTCGGGA
AGCGTGGCGCTTTCTCATAGCTCACGCTGTAGGTATCTCAGTTCGGTGTAGGTCGTTCGCTCCAAGCTGG
GCTGTGTGCACGAACCCCCCGTTCAGCCCGACCGCTGCGCCTTATCCGGTAACTATCGTCTTGAGTCCAA
CCCGGTAAGACACGACTTATCGCCACTGGCAGCAGCCACTGGTAACAGGATTAGCAGAGCGAGGTATGTA
GGCGGTGCTACAGAGTTCTTGAAGTGGTGGCCTAACTACGGCTACACTAGAAGAACAGTATTTGGTATCT
GCGCTCTGCTGAAGCCAGTTACCTTCGGAAAAAGAGTTGGTAGCTCTTGATCCGGCAAACAAACCACCGC
TGGTAGCGGTGGTTTTTTTGTTTGCAAGCAGCAGATTACGCGCAGAAAAAAAGGATCTCAAGAAGATCCT
TTGATCTTTTCTACGGGGTCTGACGCTCTATTCAACAAAGCCGCCGTCCCGTCAAGTCAGCGTAAATGGG
TAGGGGGCTTCAAATCGTCCTCGTGATACCAATTCGGAGCCTGCTTTTTTGTACAAACTTGTTGATAATG
GCAATTCAAGGATCTTCACCTAGATCCTTTTAAATTAAAAATGAAGTTTTAAATCAATCTAAAGTATATA
TGAGTAAACTTGGTCTGACAGTTACCAATGCTTAATCAGTGAGGCACCTATCTCAGCGATCTGTCTATTT
CGTTCATCCATAGTTGCCTGACTCCCCGTCGTGTAGATAACTACGATACGGGAGGGCTTACCATCTGGCC
CCAGTGCTGCAATGATACCGCGAGAGCCACGCTCACCGGCTCCAGATTTATCAGCAATAAACCAGCCAGC
CGGAAGGGCCGAGCGCAGAAGTGGTCCTGCAACTTTATCCGCCTCCATCCAGTCTATTAATTGTTGCCGG
GAAGCTAGAGTAAGTAGTTCGCCAGTTAATAGTTTGCGCAACGTTGTTGCCATTGCTACAGGCATCGTGG
TGTCACGCTCGTCGTTTGGTATGGCTTCATTCAGCTCCGGTTCCCAACGATCAAGGCGAGTTACATGATC
CCCCATGTTGTGCAAAAAAGCGGTTAGCTCCTTCGGTCCTCCGATCGTTGTCAGAAGTAAGTTGGCCGCA
GTGTTATCACTCATGGTTATGGCAGCACTGCATAATTCTCTTACTGTCATGCCATCCGTAAGATGCTTTT
CTGTGACTGGTGAGTACTCAACCAAGTCATTCTGAGAATAGTGTATGCGGCGACCGAGTTGCTCTTGCCC
GGCGTCAATACGGGATAATACCGCGCCACATAGCAGAACTTTAAAAGTGCTCATCATTGGAAAACGTTCT
TCGGGGCGAAAACTCTCAAGGATCTTACCGCTGTTGAGATCCAGTTCGATGTAACCCACTCGTGCACCCA
ACTGATCTTCAGCATCTTTTACTTTCACCAGCGTTTCTGGGTGAGCAAAAACAGGAAGGCAAAATGCCGC
AAAAAAGGGAATAAGGGCGACACGGAAATGTTGAATACTCATACTCTTCCTTTTTCAATATTATTGAAGC
ATTTATCAGGGTTATTGTCTCATGAGCGGATACATATTTGAATGTATTTAGAAAAATAAACAAATAGGGG
TTCCGCGCACATTTCCCCGAAAAGTGCCAGATACCTGAAACAAAACCCATCGTACGGCCAAGGAAGTCTC
CAATAACTGTGATCCACCACAAGCGCCAGGGTTTTCCCAGTCACGACGTTGTAAAACGACGGCCAGTCAT
GCATAATCCGCACGCATCTGGAATAAGGAAGTGCCATTCCGCCTGACCTAAGTGCTTTTCGAGATCGCCA
AACCGGAGAACGATCAGGAGAATGATGAGTCGCCACAGGAGTCGGCAAGATACGTGCGTTATAGATTTGC
TCCAAACTTTTTGAAACTCAAAACGGTCGGAGCAACTGTGGAATTCAAAGTAGGAGACATCCCAATCCAT
CATTTCCGAATGATCGAACGTCACTTCTTCAAAGATCGCCTTCTGAAGTGTTTTGACTTTGAATTCGGAT
TCTGTATTCCGAATTCACGAAACAACTGTGAACATATCTATGAGTTCCCTCAACTCTCTCAACAACTCAG
TGAGTCATTATTCTAAAAAGTACAATTCAAAAGACTAATCTCTTTTTCAGTGGACGACATGATCAACAAT
CCAAACGAGACTCGTTCTGACAGCTTCTATTTCGTCGATAACAAACTCGTCATGCACAACAAAGCCGACT
ACTCATATGATGCATAAATCTTCATTGTTGAGTTTATCTTGTTGATTTTTGAATAAATTATCAACTCTTT
ACTTTTTAATGGGTTATGAAATAAATAAACATTGAAAACTGATAAACAACGTTCATCTCTATAACTTCGT
ATAGCATACATTATACGAAGTTATG
